>Addgene plasmid #146353 | pAc5.1B-EGFP-DmPaip1_G | addgene full sequence | sequence record 368902 | Addgene NGS Result
CATGAATGGCATCAACTCTGAATCAAATCTTTGCAGATGCACCTACTTCTCATTTCCACTGTCACATCAT
TTTTCCAGATCTCGCTGCCTGTTATGTGGCCCACAAACCAAGACACGTTTTATGGCCATTAAAGCTGGCT
GATCGTCGCCAAACACCAAATACATAATGAATATGTACACATTCGAGAAAGAAGCGATCAAAGAAGCGTC
TTCGGGCGGAGTAGGAGAATGCGGAGGAGAAGGAGAACGAGCTGATCTAGTATCTCTCCACAATCCAATG
CCAACTGACCAACTGGCCATATTCGGAGCAATTTGAAGCCAATTTCCATCGCCTGGCGATCGCTCCATTC
TTGGCTATATGTTTTTCACCGTTACCCGGGGCCATTTTCAAAGACTCGTCGGCAAGATAAGATTGTGTCA
CTCGCTGTCTCTCTTCATTTGTCGAAGAATGCTGAGGAATTTCGCGATGACGTCGGCGAGTATTTTGAAG
AATGAGAATAATTTGTATTTATACGAAAATCAGTTAGTGGAATTTTCTACAAAAACATGTTATCTATAGA
TAATTTTGTTGCAAAATATGTTGACTATGACAAAGATTGTATGTATATACCTTTAATGTATTCTCATTTT
CTTATGTATTTATAATGGCAATGATGATACTGATGATATTTTAAGATGATGCCAGACCAAAAGGCTTGAA
TTTCTGCGTCTTTTGCCGAACGCAGTGCATGTGCAATTGTTGTTTTTTGGAATATTCAATTTTCGGACTG
TCCGCTTTGATTTCAGTTTCTTGGCTTATTCAAAAAGCAAAGTAAAGCCAAAAAAGCGAGATGGCAATAC
CAAATGCGGCAAAACGGTAGTGGAAGGAAAGGGGTGCGGGGCAGCGGAAGGAAGGGTGGGGCGGGGCGTG
GCGGGGTCTGTGGCTGGGCGCGACGTCACCGACGTTGGAGCCACTCCTTTGACCATGTGTGCGTGTGTGT
ATTATTCGTGTCTCGCCACTCGCCGGTTGTTTTTTTCTTTTTATGCTGCGCTCTCTCTAGCGCCATCTCG
CTTACGCATGCTCAACGCACCGCATGTTGCCGTTTCCTTTTATGCGTCATTTTGGCTCGAAATAGGCAAT
TATTTAAACAAAGATTAGTCAACGAAAACGCTAAAATAAATAAGTCTACAATATGGTTACTTATTGCCAT
GTGTGTGCAGCCAACGATAGCAACAAAAGCAACAACACAGGTGGCTTTCCCTCTTTCACTTTTTGTTTGC
AAGCCGCGTGCGAGCAAGACGGCACGACCGGCAAACGCAATTACGCTGACAAAGAGCAGACGAAGTTTTG
GCGAAAAACATCAAGGCGCCTGATACGAATGCATTTGCAATAACAATTGCGATATTTAATATTGTTTATG
AAGCTGTTTGACTTCAAAACACACAAAAAAAAAAATAAAACAAATTATTTGAAAGAGAATTAGGAATCGG
ACGCTTATCGTTAGGGTAACAACAAGAAATGCTTACTGAGTCACAGCCTCTGGAAAACTGCCGCAAGCCA
GAGAGAGAGAGAAAAAGAGGGAGAGCAGCTTAGACCGCATGTGCTTGTGTGTGAGGCGTCTCTCTCTTCG
TCTCTGTTGCGCAAACGCATAGACTGCACTGAAAAAATCGATTACCTATTTTTTATGAATGAATATTTGC
ACTATTACTATTCAAAACTATTAAGATAGCAATCACATTCAATAGCCAAATACTATACCACCTGAGCGAT
GCAACGAAATGATCAATTTGAGCAAAAATGCTGCATATTTAGGACGGCATCATTATAGAAATGCTTCTTG
CTGTGTACTTTTCTCTCGTCTGGCAGCTGTTTCGCCGTTATTGTTAAAACCGGCTTAAGTTAGGTGTGTT
TTCTACGACTAGTGAATGCCCTACTAGAAGATGTGTGTTGCACAAAATGTCCCTGGAATAACCAATTTGA
AGTGCAGATAGCAGTAAACGTAAGCTAATATGAATATTATTTAACTGTAATGTTTTAATATCGCTGGACA
TTACTAATAAACCCACTATAAACACATGTACATATGTATGTTTTGGCATACAATGAGTAGTTGGGGAAAA
AATGTGTAAAAGCACCGTGACCATCACAGCATAAAGATAACCAGCTGAAGTATCGAATATGAGTAACCCC
CAAATTGAATCACATGCCGCAACTGATAGGACCCATGGAAGTACACTCTTCATGGCGATATACAAGACAC
ACACAAGCACGAACACCCAGTTGCGGAGGAAATTCTCCGTAAATGAAAACCCAATCGGCGAACAATTCAT
ACCCATATATGGTAAAAGTTTTGAACGCGACTTGAGAGCGGAGAGCATTGCGGCTGATAAGGTTTTAGCG
CTAAGCGGGCTTTATAAAACGGGCTGCGGGACCAGTTTTCATATCACTACCGTTTGAGTTCTTGTGCTGT
GTGGATACTCCTCCCGACACAAAGCCGCTCCATCAGCCAGCAGTCGTCTAATCCAGAGACCCCGGATCGG
GGTACCATCATGGTGAGCAAGGGCGAGGAGCTGTTCACCGGGGTGGTGCCCATCCTGGTCGAGCTGGACG
GCGACGTAAACGGCCACAAGTTCAGCGTGTCCGGCGAGGGCGAGGGCGATGCCACCTACGGCAAGCTGAC
CCTGAAGTTCATCTGCACCACCGGCAAGCTGCCCGTGCCCTGGCCCACCCTCGTGACCACCCTGACCTAC
GGCGTGCAGTGCTTCAGCCGCTACCCCGACCACATGAAGCAGCACGACTTCTTCAAGTCCGCCATGCCCG
AAGGCTACGTCCAGGAGCGCACCATCTTCTTCAAGGACGACGGCAACTACAAGACCCGCGCCGAGGTGAA
GTTCGAGGGCGACACCCTGGTGAACCGCATCGAGCTGAAGGGCATCGACTTCAAGGAGGACGGCAACATC
CTGGGGCACAAGCTGGAGTACAACTACAACAGCCACAACGTCTATATCATGGCCGACAAGCAGAAGAACG
GCATCAAGGTGAACTTCAAGATCCGCCACAACATCGAGGACGGCAGCGTGCAGCTCGCCGACCACTACCA
GCAGAACACCCCCATCGGCGACGGCCCCGTGCTGCTGCCCGACAACCACTACCTGAGCACCCAGTCCGCC
CTGAGCAAAGACCCCAACGAGAAGCGCGATCACATGGTCCTGCTGGAGTTCGTGACCGCCGCCGGGATCA
CTCTCGGCATGGACGAGCTGTACAAGCCAAGCTTGAATTCTGCAGATATCATGTCATGCCGCGCCCCCTT
CCAGCCCGACGATCAGTATGAGCAGCTGCGCCGGCCGAATGTCGGCGGAGCAGGCGGAGTGGCCATGCCG
GGACTGGATCAGCAGGCGCATCTCTTTGGGGAGTACGCCGGAGCGCAGGCGTACGGTCAGGTGGTTGGCA
ATTTTCCTGTGCAGGCCATGCAACCCCAGGCGCAGACTCTGTCCGATGCGTCCAATCTGTCGGCCACGGC
CACAATTTTCATCCCTCGAGGAGCTGCTCCCCCGCAGCAGCAGTCGCGACATCAGCAATACCAGCAGGCT
GGTGGAGCCGGTGGAGGAGCTCCTTATGGCCAACAGCAGCCGCGCTATGTGAATGGTTTTAAGCATCACC
ATCAGCAGCACCACCAGCAGCCGCACTACAACCATCATCACAATCATCAGCAGAAGTTCAACAACGATAT
GCAGAAGCTAACGAATTCCGTGCAGAATCGCCTGCACCTGAATAGCCAGCAGGGCTCAGCCGGCAACTAC
TATCAGCAGCAGCAGGTACACCAAAACACACACCACCACCAACAACACCAGCAGCAGCATCAGCCACACA
ACCAACACGCCAAGTTTCAACGGCACTTCCACTTGAATAACTCATTCCAACAAATCGTACAGCAAACACA
GCACAACCAGCCGCAGCAGCCGCACCACCAGCAGCACAACCAACAGCAGCAGCAGTATATTCAGAACCAG
AATCAACAACCGCAGCCATCCACTTCGACTGCGGCGGCCTCCTCGTCGTCCTCGAACTCTTCGCAGCCGG
ACATGGCCACCATAGCACTGGAGTATCTTGATACAGTCATACATTGCCTTAACCAGAATCCGGGCCAATT
TGATTCGATTGCATCACGCTTCCTGACCATTTTCGATGGCATGGAGAACAACCAATTCGTGCTCTCCATC
GCCATGGAGGACATCTTCGAGAAGTCGATCGAGCAGCCGAACTTCCGGTACATGGGCGCCAAGCTGTACA
ACCTGCTGCACATGCTCAACTCGAAGCCGGACTCGCTGTTCCACACGCTGCTCAAGTGCAAGCTTGACTA
CCACCAGGAGGAAGTGACCAAGTACATGCGCTCCAACGAGCAGCAGAAGGTTCGCGAGACTGCCCTCTTT
CTGGCCGAGCTGTACATGCAGTTGCGCGGCGACGACGACTCGCGCATCCAGTTGATCGCTGTGAATATTG
TATATTCGCTGAGTAAGCTGCTGGCCAGCGAGAGCAACGAAAATGTTCGCTGCCTGTGCCAGACCCTCAA
GCTGGCTGGATATGATCTGACAGCCGATTGCCCCAAGGACATACAGGAGATCATCACCGCCCTGCAGGCG
ATCGAGCTGAAGTCGCCGGGCAAGTACCCCATGGCGGCAAGTGTAATTGCCCTGCAGCAGAACAACTGGG
GCAGGAAGGTGTCGAACGCTCTGGGAGACGATGAAGATACAGTGAAGGAGCCGCCGCGCCTGAGCGATGA
GCCCGTCTTCTACGGACCTGATGGCCGCGAATTGACTGCCGAGGAGACCGATTTTCTGGCCGGCGGGGAT
AATGATGGTGATGATGACTTTGATGGGGATGGTGCCGACCTAGAAATCGACGCGGAAATGGACGAGGAAA
CCGAGCGGGCATACAAGGAGTTCTGTAAGCAGGGCAAACAGAAGACCTAGGCGGCCGCTCGAGTCTAGAG
GGCCCGCGGTTCGAAGGTAAGCCTATCCCTAACCCTCTCCTCGGTCTCGATTCTACGCGTACCGGTCATC
ATCACCATCACCATTGAGTTTAAACCCGCTGATCAGCCTCGACTGTGCCTTCTAAGGCCTGAGCTCGCTG
ATCAGCCTCGATCGAGGATCCAGACATGATAAGATACATTGATGAGTTTGGACAAACCACAACTAGAATG
CAGTGAAAAAAATGCTTTATTTGTGAAATTTGTGATGCTATTGCTTTATTTGTAACCATTATAAGCTGCA
ATAAACAAGTTAACAACAACAATTGCATTCATTTTATGTTTCAGGTTCAGGGGGAGGTGTGGGAGGTTTT
TTAAAGCAAGTAAAACCTCTACAAATGTGGTATGGCTGATTATGATCAGTCGACCGATGCCCTTGAGAGC
CTTCAACCCAGTCAGCTCCTTCCGGTGGGCGCGGGGCATGACTATCGTCGCCGCACTTATGACTGTCTTC
TTTATCATGCAACTCGTAGGACAGGTGCCGGCAGCGCTCTGGGTCATTTTCGGCGAGGACCGCTTTCGCT
GGAGCGCGACGATGATCGGCCTGTCGCTTGCGGTATTCGGAATCTTGCACGCCCTCGCTCAAGCCTTCGT
CACTGGTCCCGCCACCAAACGTTTCGGCGAGAAGCAGGCCATTATCGCCGGCATGGCGGCCGACGCGCTG
GGCTACGTCTTGCTGGCGTTCGCGACGCGAGGCTGGATGGCCTTCCCCATTATGATTCTTCTCGCTTCCG
GCGGCATCGGGATGCCCGCGTTGCAGGCCATGCTGTCCAGGCAGGTAGATGACGACCATCAGGGACAGCT
TCAAGGCCAGCAAAAGGCCAGGAACCGTAAAAAGGCCGCGTTGCTGGCGTTTTTCCATAGGCTCCGCCCC
CCTGACGAGCATCACAAAAATCGACGCTCAAGTCAGAGGTGGCGAAACCCGACAGGACTATAAAGATACC
AGGCGTTTCCCCCTGGAAGCTCCCTCGTGCGCTCTCCTGTTCCGACCCTGCCGCTTACCGGATACCTGTC
CGCCTTTCTCCCTTCGGGAAGCGTGGCGCTTTCTCATAGCTCACGCTGTAGGTATCTCAGTTCGGTGTAG
GTCGTTCGCTCCAAGCTGGGCTGTGTGCACGAACCCCCCGTTCAGCCCGACCGCTGCGCCTTATCCGGTA
ACTATCGTCTTGAGTCCAACCCGGTAAGACACGACTTATCGCCACTGGCAGCAGCCACTGGTAACAGGAT
TAGCAGAGCGAGGTATGTAGGCGGTGCTACAGAGTTCTTGAAGTGGTGGCCTAACTACGGCTACACTAGA
AGGACAGTATTTGGTATCTGCGCTCTGCTGAAGCCAGTTACCTTCGGAAAAAGAGTTGGTAGCTCTTGAT
CCGGCAAACAAACCACCGCTGGTAGCGGTGGTTTTTTTGTTTGCAAGCAGCAGATTACGCGCAGAAAAAA
AGGATCTCAAGAAGATCCTTTGATCTTTTCTACGGGGTCTGACGCTCAGTGGAACGAAAACTCACGTTAA
GGGATTTTGGTCATGAGATTATCAAAAAGGATCTTCACCTAGATCCTTTTAAATTAAAAATGAAGTTTTA
AATCAATCTAAAGTATATATGAGTAAACTTGGTCTGACAGTTACCAATGCTTAATCAGTGAGGCACCTAT
CTCAGCGATCTGTCTATTTCGTTCATCCATAGTTGCCTGACTCCCCGTCGTGTAGATAACTACGATACGG
GAGGGCTTACCATCTGGCCCCAGTGCTGCAATGATACCGCGAGACCCACGCTCACCGGCTCCAGATTTAT
CAGCAATAAACCAGCCAGCCGGAAGGGCCGAGCGCAGAAGTGGTCCTGCAACTTTATCCGCCTCCATCCA
GTCTATTAATTGTTGCCGGGAAGCTAGAGTAAGTAGTTCGCCAGTTAATAGTTTGCGCAACGTTGTTGCC
ATTGCTGCAGGCATCGTGGTGTCACGCTCGTCGTTTGGTATGGCTTCATTCAGCTCCGGTTCCCAACGAT
CAAGGCGAGTTACATGATCCCCCATGTTGTGCAAAAAAGCGGTTAGCTCCTTCGGTCCTCCGATCGTTGT
CAGAAGTAAGTTGGCCGCAGTGTTATCACTCATGGTTATGGCAGCACTGCATAATTCTCTTACTGTCATG
CCATCCGTAAGATGCTTTTCTGTGACTGGTGAGTACTCAACCAAGTCATTCTGAGAATAGTGTATGCGGC
GACCGAGTTGCTCTTGCCCGGCGTCAACACGGGATAATACCGCGCCACATAGCAGAACTTTAAAAGTGCT
CATCATTGGAAAACGTTCTTCGGGGCGAAAACTCTCAAGGATCTTACCGCTGTTGAGATCCAGTTCGATG
TAACCCACTCGTGCACCCAACTGATCTTCAGCATCTTTTACTTTCACCAGCGTTTCTGGGTGAGCAAAAA
CAGGAAGGCAAAATGCCGCAAAAAAGGGAATAAGGGCGACACGGAAATGTTGAATACTCATACTCTTCCT
TTTTCAATATTATTGAAGCATTTATCAGGGTTATTGTCTCATGAGCGGATACATATTTGAATGTATTTAG
AAAAATAAACAAATAGGGGTTCCGCGCACATTTCCCCGAAAAGTGCCACCTGACGTCTAAGAAACCATTA
TTATCATGACATTAACCTATAAAAATAGGCGTATCACGAGGCCCTTTCGTCTTCAAGAATTAATTCTATA
TTCTAAAAACACAAATGATACTTCTAAAAAAAAAT
Features (pLannotate 1.2.2; 9 found; start..end, strand, type, name):
      1..2510    +  promoter       Ac5 promoter: Drosophila melanogaster actin 5C promoter
   2530..3246    +  CDS            EGFP: EGFP is a basic (constitutively fluorescent) green fluorescent protein published in 1996, derived from Aequorea victoria. It is reported to be a rapidly-maturing weak dimer with moderate acid sensitivity.
   4986..5027    +  CDS            V5 tag: epitope tag from simian virus 5
   5127..5261    -  polyA_signal   SV40 poly(A) signal: SV40 polyadenylation signal
   5284..5368    -  CDS            large T antigen (fragment): large T antigen from SV40 (simian virus 40)
   5369..5816    +  CDS            TcR (fragment): tetracycline efflux protein; tet; confers resistance to tetracycline
   5862..6450    -  rep_origin     ori: high-copy-number ColE1/pMB1/pBR322/pUC origin of replication
   6621..7481    -  CDS            AmpR: β-lactamase; bla; confers resistance to ampicillin, carbenicillin, and related antibiotics
   7482..7586    -  promoter       AmpR promoter: bla
