[The description below was written by a language model from this plasmid's Addgene catalogue record and pLannotate feature annotations shown in this document.]
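Description:
pAc5.1B-EGFP-DmPaip1_G is an insect-cell expression plasmid of about 7.7 kb for producing Drosophila melanogaster Paip1 as a GFP fusion. The catalogue lists the backbone as unknown, although the name and the annotated parts point to a pAc5.1-type vector. In bacteria it is maintained through a ColE1/pUC-family origin and selected with ampicillin via the β-lactamase gene and its own promoter. The record calls it low copy, even though the annotated origin is of the type usually described as high copy. A partial tetracycline-resistance coding fragment and a short SV40 large T antigen fragment are also detected. These appear to be non-functional backbone remnants rather than working markers.

The expression cassette is driven by the Drosophila actin 5C promoter, a strong constitutive promoter commonly used in fly cell lines. EGFP sits immediately downstream. It is followed by an unannotated stretch of roughly 1.7 kb that presumably holds the DmPaip1 open reading frame, which the depositor says was taken from an NCBI reference transcript. This arrangement would place EGFP at the N-terminus of Paip1. A V5 epitope tag lies after this region, but the record does not show whether it is in frame with the insert or cut off by a stop codon. An SV40 polyadenylation signal follows the cassette, although it is annotated on the opposite strand. No selectable marker for insect cells is annotated, so the plasmid is best suited to transient transfection. The stated purpose is simply insect expression of DmPaip1, and the EGFP tag would allow fluorescence localisation or GFP-based pulldown of the protein. The meaning of the "_G" suffix is not explained.
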