Addgene plasmid #146353: pAc5.1B-EGFP-DmPaip1_G
Purpose: Insect Expression of DmPaip1
Depositing lab: Elisa Izaurralde. Depositing organization: Max Planck Institute for Developmental Biology.
Backbone
  Vector backbone: Unknown
  Vector type: Insect Expression
Growth in bacteria
  Bacterial resistance: Ampicillin, 100 μg/mL
  Growth temperature: 37°C
  Growth strain: DH5alpha
  Copy number: Low Copy
Gene/Insert
  Gene/Insert name: DmPaip1
  Species: D. melanogaster (fly)
  Cloning method: Unknown
Terms and licenses: Academic/Nonprofit Terms; Industry Terms: Not Available to Industry
Depositor comments: ORF extracted from NCBI:NM_137336.3 Plasmids from this collection were made available to the research community and donated after the lab closed. Please note that the sequence provided by the depositing laboratory may be theoretical/predicted or based on Sanger sequencing results. There may be discrepancies between sequencing results obtained by Addgene and the depositor sequence. If an Addgene verified sequence is not available, please contact before placing your order to request that our lab fully sequence the plasmid.
How to cite: pAc5.1B-EGFP-DmPaip1_G was a gift from Elisa Izaurralde (Addgene plasmid # 146353 ; http://n2t.net/addgene:146353 ; RRID:Addgene_146353)
